Addgene plasmid #205729: plKO.1-DNAJC5-ShRNA
Purpose: Knockdown of DNAJC5
Depositing lab: Randy Schekman. Depositing organization: University of California, Berkeley. Publication: Unconventional secretion of alpha-synuclein mediated by palmitoylated DNAJC5 oligomers. Wu S, Hernandez Villegas NC, Sirkis DW, Thomas-Wright I, Wade-Martins R, Schekman R. Elife. 2023 Jan 10;12:e85837. doi: 10.7554/eLife.85837. PubMed 36626307.
Backbone
  Vector backbone: plKO.1 Hygro
  Vector type: Lentiviral
Growth in bacteria
  Bacterial resistance: Ampicillin, 100 μg/mL
  Growth temperature: 30°C
  Growth strain: NEB Stable
  Copy number: Unknown
Gene/Insert
  Gene/Insert name: shRNA targeting DNAJC5
  gRNA/shRNA sequence: ccggGCAACCTCAGATGACATTAAACTCGAGTTTAATGTCATCTGAGGTTGCTTTTTG
  Species: H. sapiens (human)
  Entrez Gene: DNAJC5 (a.k.a. CLN4, CLN4B, CSP, DNAJC5A, NCL, mir-941-2, mir-941-3, mir-941-4, mir-941-5)
  Cloning method: Restriction Enzyme; 5′ cloning site unknown (unknown if destroyed)
Terms and licenses: Academic/Nonprofit Terms; Industry Terms: Not Available to Industry
How to cite: plKO.1-DNAJC5-ShRNA was a gift from Randy Schekman (Addgene plasmid # 205729 ; http://n2t.net/addgene:205729 ; RRID:Addgene_205729)
