[The description below was written by a language model from this plasmid's Addgene catalogue record and pLannotate feature annotations shown in this document.]
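Description:
plKO.1-DNAJC5-ShRNA is a 7,441 nt lentiviral shRNA vector built on the pLKO.1 Hygro backbone and designed to knock down human DNAJC5, the gene also known as CSP or CLN4. In bacteria it is maintained through a high-copy ColE1/pUC-type origin and selected with ampicillin via the β-lactamase gene. An f1 origin and remnants of a cloning-vector lac region (lacI and lacZα fragments, lac promoter/operator, T3 and T7 promoters) are also present in the backbone. The record lists a recombination-reducing E. coli strain for propagation, which is common for plasmids carrying repeated LTR sequences.

The transfer cassette has a third-generation, self-inactivating layout. An RSV promoter fused to a truncated HIV-1 5' LTR drives synthesis of the genomic RNA in packaging cells. It is followed by the Ψ packaging signal with a partial gag sequence, the Rev response element for Rev-dependent nuclear export, and a cPPT/CTS element that aids nuclear import of the viral genome. The ΔU3 3' LTR inactivates LTR promoter activity after integration, and an SV40 polyadenylation signal and SV40 origin lie downstream.

Within the provirus, the human U6 RNA polymerase III promoter transcribes the hairpin targeting DNAJC5, which is processed by the cellular RNAi machinery into a silencing siRNA. The hairpin itself is not annotated in the feature table, but it would lie in the gap between U6 and the cPPT. A separate human PGK promoter expresses hygromycin phosphotransferase (hph), allowing hygromycin selection of stably transduced mammalian cells. The associated publication concerns DNAJC5-mediated unconventional secretion of α-synuclein, so the plasmid probably served to deplete DNAJC5 in that work.
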