Features (pLannotate 1.2.2; 25 found; start..end, strand, type, name):
    657..749     +  CDS            lacI (fragment): lac repressor; lacI; The lac repressor binds to the lac operator to inhibit transcription in E. coli. This inhibition can be relieved by adding lactose or isopropyl-β-D-thiogalactopyranoside (IPTG).
    762..783     +  protein_bind   CAP binding site: CAP binding activates transcription in the presence of cAMP. E. coli catabolite activator protein
    798..828     +  promoter       lac promoter: promoter for the E. coli lac operon
    836..852     +  protein_bind   lac operator: The lac repressor binds to the lac operator to inhibit transcription in E. coli. This inhibition can be relieved by adding lactose or isopropyl-β-D-thiogalactopyranoside (IPTG). lac repressor encoded by lacI
    897..915     +  promoter       T3 promoter: promoter for bacteriophage T3 RNA polymerase
    943..1169    +  promoter       RSV promoter: Rous sarcoma virus enhancer/promoter
   1170..1350    +  LTR            5' LTR (truncated): truncated 5' long terminal repeat (LTR) from HIV-1
   1397..1522    +  misc_feature   HIV-1 Ψ: packaging signal of human immunodeficiency virus type 1
   1506..1869    +  CDS            HIV-1 gag (fragment): gag protein from human immunodeficiency virus 1; gag
   2015..2248    +  misc_feature   RRE: The Rev response element (RRE) of HIV-1 allows for Rev-dependent mRNA export from the nucleus to the cytoplasm.
   2625..2725    +  CDS            Rev (fragment): human immunodeficiency virus 1 (HIV-1) Rev protein; rev; enhances nuclear export of unspliced and incompletely spliced viral mRNAs
   2775..3015    +  promoter       U6 promoter: RNA polymerase III promoter for human U6 snRNA
   3120..3237    +  misc_feature   cPPT/CTS: central polypurine tract and central termination sequence of HIV-1
   3286..3796    +  promoter       hPGK promoter: human phosphoglycerate kinase 1 promoter
   3805..4827    +  CDS            hph: KHYB_ECOLX - Experimental evidence at protein level: Swiss-Prot protein existence level 1. The aminoglycoside phosphotransferases achieve inactivation of their antibiotic substrates by phosphorylation. Only phosphorylates hygromycin and closely related compounds such as demethyl analogs and destomycin. From Escherichia coli.
   4823..4900    +  CDS            nef (fragment): NEF_HV1Z2 - Experimental evidence at protein level: Swiss-Prot protein existence level 1. Extracellular Nef protein targets CD4(+) T-lymphocytes for apoptosis by interacting with CXCR4 surface receptors. From Human immunodeficiency virus type 1 group M subtype D (isolate Z2/CDC-Z34) (HIV-1).
   4902..5135    +  LTR            3' LTR (ΔU3): self-inactivating 3' long terminal repeat (LTR) from HIV-1
   5207..5328    +  polyA_signal   SV40 poly(A) signal: SV40 polyadenylation signal
   5368..5503    +  rep_origin     SV40 ori: SV40 origin of replication
   5524..5542    -  promoter       T7 promoter: promoter for bacteriophage T7 RNA polymerase
   5550..5705    +  CDS            lacZα (fragment): LacZα fragment of β-galactosidase; lacZ fragment
   5710..6138    +  rep_origin     f1 ori (sequence partly withheld): f1 bacteriophage origin of replication; arrow indicates direction of (+) strand synthesis
   6191..6295    +  promoter       AmpR promoter: bla
   6296..7156    +  CDS            AmpR: β-lactamase; bla; confers resistance to ampicillin, carbenicillin, and related antibiotics
   7327..474     +  rep_origin     ori (across the origin): high-copy-number ColE1/pMB1/pBR322/pUC origin of replication
>Addgene plasmid #205729 | plKO.1-DNAJC5-ShRNA | addgene full sequence | sequence record 420311 | Addgene NGS Result
GGCTTCAGCAGAGCGCAGATACCAAATACTGTTCTTCTAGTGTAGCCGTAGTTAGGCCACCACTTCAAGA
ACTCTGTAGCACCGCCTACATACCTCGCTCTGCTAATCCTGTTACCAGTGGCTGCTGCCAGTGGCGATAA
GTCGTGTCTTACCGGGTTGGACTCAAGACGATAGTTACCGGATAAGGCGCAGCGGTCGGGCTGAACGGGG
GGTTCGTGCACACAGCCCAGCTTGGAGCGAACGACCTACACCGAACTGAGATACCTACAGCGTGAGCTAT
GAGAAAGCGCCACGCTTCCCGAAGGGAGAAAGGCGGACAGGTATCCGGTAAGCGGCAGGGTCGGAACAGG
AGAGCGCACGAGGGAGCTTCCAGGGGGAAACGCCTGGTATCTTTATAGTCCTGTCGGGTTTCGCCACCTC
TGACTTGAGCGTCGATTTTTGTGATGCTCGTCAGGGGGGCGGAGCCTATGGAAAAACGCCAGCAACGCGG
CCTTTTTACGGTTCCTGGCCTTTTGCTGGCCTTTTGCTCACATGTTCTTTCCTGCGTTATCCCCTGATTC
TGTGGATAACCGTATTACCGCCTTTGAGTGAGCTGATACCGCTCGCCGCAGCCGAACGACCGAGCGCAGC
GAGTCAGTGAGCGAGGAAGCGGAAGAGCGCCCAATACGCAAACCGCCTCTCCCCGCGCGTTGGCCGATTC
ATTAATGCAGCTGGCACGACAGGTTTCCCGACTGGAAAGCGGGCAGTGAGCGCAACGCAATTAATGTGAG
TTAGCTCACTCATTAGGCACCCCAGGCTTTACACTTTATGCTTCCGGCTCGTATGTTGTGTGGAATTGTG
AGCGGATAACAATTTCACACAGGAAACAGCTATGACCATGATTACGCCAAGCGCGCAATTAACCCTCACT
AAAGGGAACAAAAGCTGGAGCTGCAAGCTTAATGTAGTCTTATGCAATACTCTTGTAGTCTTGCAACATG
GTAACGATGAGTTAGCAACATGCCTTACAAGGAGAGAAAAAGCACCGTGCATGCCGATTGGTGGAAGTAA
GGTGGTACGATCGTGCCTTATTAGGAAGGCAACAGACGGGTCTGACATGGATTGGACGAACCACTGAATT
GCCGCATTGCAGAGATATTGTATTTAAGTGCCTAGCTCGATACATAAACGGGTCTCTCTGGTTAGACCAG
ATCTGAGCCTGGGAGCTCTCTGGCTAACTAGGGAACCCACTGCTTAAGCCTCAATAAAGCTTGCCTTGAG
TGCTTCAAGTAGTGTGTGCCCGTCTGTTGTGTGACTCTGGTAACTAGAGATCCCTCAGACCCTTTTAGTC
AGTGTGGAAAATCTCTAGCAGTGGCGCCCGAACAGGGACTTGAAAGCGAAAGGGAAACCAGAGGAGCTCT
CTCGACGCAGGACTCGGCTTGCTGAAGCGCGCACGGCAAGAGGCGAGGGGCGGCGACTGGTGAGTACGCC
AAAAATTTTGACTAGCGGAGGCTAGAAGGAGAGAGATGGGTGCGAGAGCGTCAGTATTAAGCGGGGGAGA
ATTAGATCGCGATGGGAAAAAATTCGGTTAAGGCCAGGGGGAAAGAAAAAATATAAATTAAAACATATAG
TATGGGCAAGCAGGGAGCTAGAACGATTCGCAGTTAATCCTGGCCTGTTAGAAACATCAGAAGGCTGTAG
ACAAATACTGGGACAGCTACAACCATCCCTTCAGACAGGATCAGAAGAACTTAGATCATTATATAATACA
GTAGCAACCCTCTATTGTGTGCATCAAAGGATAGAGATAAAAGACACCAAGGAAGCTTTAGACAAGATAG
AGGAAGAGCAAAACAAAAGTAAGACCACCGCACAGCAAGCGGCCGCTGATCTTCAGACCTGGAGGAGGAG
ATATGAGGGACAATTGGAGAAGTGAATTATATAAATATAAAGTAGTAAAAATTGAACCATTAGGAGTAGC
ACCCACCAAGGCAAAGAGAAGAGTGGTGCAGAGAGAAAAAAGAGCAGTGGGAATAGGAGCTTTGTTCCTT
GGGTTCTTGGGAGCAGCAGGAAGCACTATGGGCGCAGCGTCAATGACGCTGACGGTACAGGCCAGACAAT
TATTGTCTGGTATAGTGCAGCAGCAGAACAATTTGCTGAGGGCTATTGAGGCGCAACAGCATCTGTTGCA
ACTCACAGTCTGGGGCATCAAGCAGCTCCAGGCAAGAATCCTGGCTGTGGAAAGATACCTAAAGGATCAA
CAGCTCCTGGGGATTTGGGGTTGCTCTGGAAAACTCATTTGCACCACTGCTGTGCCTTGGAATGCTAGTT
GGAGTAATAAATCTCTGGAACAGATTTGGAATCACACGACCTGGATGGAGTGGGACAGAGAAATTAACAA
TTACACAAGCTTAATACACTCCTTAATTGAAGAATCGCAAAACCAGCAAGAAAAGAATGAACAAGAATTA
TTGGAATTAGATAAATGGGCAAGTTTGTGGAATTGGTTTAACATAACAAATTGGCTGTGGTATATAAAAT
TATTCATAATGATAGTAGGAGGCTTGGTAGGTTTAAGAATAGTTTTTGCTGTACTTTCTATAGTGAATAG
AGTTAGGCAGGGATATTCACCATTATCGTTTCAGACCCACCTCCCAACCCCGAGGGGACCCGACAGGCCC
GAAGGAATAGAAGAAGAAGGTGGAGAGAGAGACAGAGACAGATCCATTCGATTAGTGAACGGATCTCGAC
GGTATCGATCACGAGACTAGCCTCGAGCGGCCGCCCCCTTCACCGAGGGCCTATTTCCCATGATTCCTTC
ATATTTGCATATACGATACAAGGCTGTTAGAGAGATAATTGGAATTAATTTGACTGTAAACACAAAGATA
TTAGTACAAAATACGTGACGTAGAAAGTAATAATTTCTTGGGTAGTTTGCAGTTTTAAAATTATGTTTTA
AAATGGACTATCATATGCTTACCGTAACTTGAAAGTATTTCGATTTCTTGGCTTTATATATCTTGTGGAA
AGGACGAAACACCGGGCAACCTCAGATGACATTAAACTCGAGTTTAATGTCATCTGAGGTTGCTTTTTGA
ATTCTCGACCTCGAGACAAATGGCAGTATTCATCCACAATTTTAAAAGAAAAGGGGGGATTGGGGGGTAC
AGTGCAGGGGAAAGAATAGTAGACATAATAGCAACAGACATACAAACTAAAGAATTACAAAAACAAATTA
CAAAAATTCAAAATTTTCGGGTTTATTACAGGGACAGCAGAGATCCACTTTGGCCGCGGCTCGAGGGGGT
TGGGGTTGCGCCTTTTCCAAGGCAGCCCTGGGTTTGCGCAGGGACGCGGCTGCTCTGGGCGTGGTTCCGG
GAAACGCAGCGGCGCCGACCCTGGGTCTCGCACATTCTTCACGTCCGTTCGCAGCGTCACCCGGATCTTC
GCCGCTACCCTTGTGGGCCCCCCGGCGACGCTTCCTGCTCCGCCCCTAAGTCGGGAAGGTTCCTTGCGGT
TCGCGGCGTGCCGGACGTGACAAACGGAAGCCGCACGTCTCACTAGTACCCTCGCAGACGGACAGCGCCA
GGGAGCAATGGCAGCGCGCCGACCGCGATGGGCTGTGGCCAATAGCGGCTGCTCAGCAGGGCGCGCCGAG
AGCAGCGGCCGGGAAGGGGCGGTGCGGGAGGCGGGGTGTGGGGCGGTAGTGTGGGCCCTGTTCCTGCCCG
CGCGGTGTTCCGCATTCTGCAAGCCTCCGGAGCGCACGTCGGCAGTCGGCTCCCTCGTTGACCGAATCAC
CGACCTCTCTCCCCAGGGGGATCCATGAAAAAGCCTGAACTCACCGCGACGTCTGTCGAGAAGTTTCTGA
TCGAAAAGTTCGACAGCGTCTCCGACCTGATGCAGCTCTCGGAGGGCGAAGAATCTCGTGCTTTCAGCTT
CGATGTAGGAGGGCGTGGATATGTCCTGCGGGTAAATAGCTGCGCCGATGGTTTCTACAAAGATCGTTAT
GTTTATCGGCACTTTGCATCGGCCGCGCTCCCGATTCCGGAAGTGCTTGACATTGGGGAATTTAGCGAGA
GCCTGACCTATTGCATCTCCCGCCGTGCACAGGGTGTCACGTTGCAAGACCTGCCTGAAACCGAACTGCC
CGCTGTTCTGCAGCCGGTCGCGGAGGCCATGGATGCGATCGCTGCGGCCGATCTTAGCCAGACGAGCGGG
TTCGGCCCATTCGGACCGCAAGGAATCGGTCAATACACTACATGGCGTGATTTCATATGCGCGATTGCTG
ATCCCCATGTGTATCACTGGCAAACTGTGATGGACGACACCGTCAGTGCGTCCGTCGCGCAGGCTCTCGA
TGAGCTGATGCTTTGGGCCGAGGACTGCCCCGAAGTCCGGCACCTCGTGCACGCGGATTTCGGCTCCAAC
AATGTCCTGACGGACAATGGCCGCATAACAGCGGTCATTGACTGGAGCGAGGCGATGTTCGGGGATTCCC
AATACGAGGTCGCCAACATCTTCTTCTGGAGGCCGTGGTTGGCTTGTATGGAGCAGCAGACGCGCTACTT
CGAGCGGAGGCATCCGGAGCTTGCAGGATCGCCGCGGCTCCGGGCGTATATGCTCCGCATTGGTCTTGAC
CAACTCTATCAGAGCTTGGTTGACGGCAATTTCGATGATGCAGCTTGGGCGCAGGGTCGATGCGACGCAA
TCGTCCGATCCGGAGCCGGGACTGTCGGGCGTACACAAATCGCCCGCAGAAGCGCGGCCGTCTGGACCGA
TGGCTGTGTAGAAGTACTCGCCGATAGTGGAAACCGACGCCCCAGCACTCGTCCGAGGGCAAAGGAATAG
GGTACCTTTAAGACCAATGACTTACAAGGCAGCTGTAGATCTTAGCCACTTTTTAAAAGAAAAGGGGGGA
CTGGAAGGGCTAATTCACTCCCAACGAAGACAAGATCTGCTTTTTGCTTGTACTGGGTCTCTCTGGTTAG
ACCAGATCTGAGCCTGGGAGCTCTCTGGCTAACTAGGGAACCCACTGCTTAAGCCTCAATAAAGCTTGCC
TTGAGTGCTTCAAGTAGTGTGTGCCCGTCTGTTGTGTGACTCTGGTAACTAGAGATCCCTCAGACCCTTT
TAGTCAGTGTGGAAAATCTCTAGCAGTAGTAGTTCATGTCATCTTATTATTCAGTATTTATAACTTGCAA
AGAAATGAATATCAGAGAGTGAGAGGAACTTGTTTATTGCAGCTTATAATGGTTACAAATAAAGCAATAG
CATCACAAATTTCACAAATAAAGCATTTTTTTCACTGCATTCTAGTTGTGGTTTGTCCAAACTCATCAAT
GTATCTTATCATGTCTGGCTCTAGCTATCCCGCCCCTAACTCCGCCCATCCCGCCCCTAACTCCGCCCAG
TTCCGCCCATTCTCCGCCCCATGGCTGACTAATTTTTTTTATTTATGCAGAGGCCGAGGCCGCCTCGGCC
TCTGAGCTATTCCAGAAGTAGTGAGGAGGCTTTTTTGGAGGCCTAGGGACGTACCCAATTCGCCCTATAG
TGAGTCGTATTACGCGCGCTCACTGGCCGTCGTTTTACAACGTCGTGACTGGGAAAACCCTGGCGTTACC
CAACTTAATCGCCTTGCAGCACATCCCCCTTTCGCCAGCTGGCGTAATAGCGAAGAGGCCCGCACCGATC
GCCCTTCCCAACAGTTGCGCAGCCTGAATGGCGAATGGG
[124 nt withheld, positions 5710-5833]
C
[91 nt withheld, positions 5835-5925]
A
[49 nt withheld, positions 5927-5975]
CCTTTGACGTTGGAGTCCACGTTCTTT
[37 nt withheld, positions 6003-6039]
ACCCTATCTCGGTCTATTCTTTTGATTTATAAGGGATTTTGCCGATTTCGGCCTATTGGTTAAAAAATGA
GCTGATTTAACAAAAATTTAACGCGAATTTTAACAAAATATTAACGCTTACAATTTAGGTGGCACTTTTC
GGGGAAATGTGCGCGGAACCCCTATTTGTTTATTTTTCTAAATACATTCAAATATGTATCCGCTCATGAG
ACAATAACCCTGATAAATGCTTCAATAATATTGAAAAAGGAAGAGTATGAGTATTCAACATTTCCGTGTC
GCCCTTATTCCCTTTTTTGCGGCATTTTGCCTTCCTGTTTTTGCTCACCCAGAAACGCTGGTGAAAGTAA
AAGATGCTGAAGATCAGTTGGGTGCACGAGTGGGTTACATCGAACTGGATCTCAACAGCGGTAAGATCCT
TGAGAGTTTTCGCCCCGAAGAACGTTTTCCAATGATGAGCACTTTTAAAGTTCTGCTATGTGGCGCGGTA
TTATCCCGTATTGACGCCGGGCAAGAGCAACTCGGTCGCCGCATACACTATTCTCAGAATGACTTGGTTG
AGTACTCACCAGTCACAGAAAAGCATCTTACGGATGGCATGACAGTAAGAGAATTATGCAGTGCTGCCAT
AACCATGAGTGATAACACTGCGGCCAACTTACTTCTGACAACGATCGGAGGACCGAAGGAGCTAACCGCT
TTTTTGCACAACATGGGGGATCATGTAACTCGCCTTGATCGTTGGGAACCGGAGCTGAATGAAGCCATAC
CAAACGACGAGCGTGACACCACGATGCCTGTAGCAATGGCAACAACGTTGCGCAAACTATTAACTGGCGA
ACTACTTACTCTAGCTTCCCGGCAACAATTAATAGACTGGATGGAGGCGGATAAAGTTGCAGGACCACTT
CTGCGCTCGGCCCTTCCGGCTGGCTGGTTTATTGCTGATAAATCTGGAGCCGGTGAGCGTGGGTCTCGCG
GTATCATTGCAGCACTGGGGCCAGATGGTAAGCCCTCCCGTATCGTAGTTATCTACACGACGGGGAGTCA
GGCAACTATGGATGAACGAAATAGACAGATCGCTGAGATAGGTGCCTCACTGATTAAGCATTGGTAACTG
TCAGACCAAGTTTACTCATATATACTTTAGATTGATTTAAAACTTCATTTTTAATTTAAAAGGATCTAGG
TGAAGATCCTTTTTGATAATCTCATGACCAAAATCCCTTAACGTGAGTTTTCGTTCCACTGAGCGTCAGA
CCCCGTAGAAAAGATCAAAGGATCTTCTTGAGATCCTTTTTTTCTGCGCGTAATCTGCTGCTTGCAAACA
AAAAAACCACCGCTACCAGCGGTGGTTTGTTTGCCGGATCAAGAGCTACCAACTCTTTTTCCGAAGGTAA
CT
